>Addgene plasmid #204507 | pHIT246 | addgene full sequence | sequence record 403950 | Addgene NGS Result
GGGCCCTGTCGGATTATGGGCTCTTCTTTTATCCTCTACTTTCTTTCTAGAAAATGCAAATGTTGAGTCA
GAAATTGCTGAATGGAGTACAACTGCAATGGGTTTAGCTTATGTTTCTGGAACAATTACTGGTGGAATTG
TGATTGAAAAGTAAGGTTATATTTCATTTCAATAAATGTTACCACAGTATAACAAAAACAAGTTACATTG
TTCAGAGTATGTCTGAATGTATTATTATTATTGTATTTGTGCATCAGTACTGTAGTTGTACTGAAGAAGG
GTTTAAAATAATCTCAACGTTTTTAAGACGAGTTAGTGAGAATACGGTCGCAGTTAGGATGTTTGGACAT
AGTTTTATTAGATAATCGTGAACTAACTCACTATAAAAACCCGCTAACTCATTGAATAAGATAGTTTTAA
ACGTTCAAAATTTGAAGACAAAATTGTATGAATAAGTTTACAGAGTTGGTCGACGCAAGCTTCTCCTTCT
CTTCACATTTCTCAATAATTTAGCTCTAATTGCATTCGTATTCTTCGCAAAAATACGTATTCTGATTGAC
CCGATGAAATACGGATGCCTAGTTGCATTGATCATCTACGGTTATACTTATGGGTGAGGTTTTTCAAATA
TATTTTGATTTAATCGAATAATGAAATTTCAGAACTGGAGTTGGTCCAATTTCGTGGTTTATATCCTCTG
AACTGGTACCTCAAAAACATCGTAGTATTGCTCAATCTGTGGCATATTCAATGAATACTGTAATGGTGGT
TATCAGTACATTTACAGTATTACCTCTATATTCCGTTATTGGTAGTTATGCTTTCCTTATTCTATATTCA
ATTCCTTCATTTATAAGTATGCTTATATTATTTCGCTACTTACCGGAAACCAAAGGACGAGAGATTCATG
ATATTGTGAATGAACTTAAAAAAAAATGAAAACCTTTGAAAACGTTCATACGGCCGAAATTTTACTTGAT
CGAGCCAATTGAACTTTTGTTAAGACTTACAGAAAAGTGAGAGATTTTGTTACAAAAAAGTGAGAAAAAA
GCGAAAATGAACAGGAAAAAGAAGAAAAATACACCCGAAGTATCATATAAAAATTAAAAAGATTGTTTGA
CCTGGCGGAACTTTTTTGCAAAAACTCTGAATATCCATGGCACATGCTTCGTGCAAAACAGGATCCAAAT
GAATATCAACAAGAGATTCTTGAAGACGACGAGCCACTTGCTCAGAGCATTGCTTATCTCGAATGAGACC
CTTGTTAAAATCATTTTTCAAACATTATATGACATTGTCGAAATGTCCTCCTGATTCCATGATGGTAGCA
AACTCACTTCGTCTTTGAGCCAATTTATCCAAGTCCTTGTAAAAAGTATTCGAAAATTGTTAACGGATAA
AATGTTTATTATAATATCAAAAACAATTTGTCAGTTGACCACTTTTTGATATATTTGACAGAAACCGGGA
TGAATTGGCTCAAAGTTAGGGCGCCCTTCTATTACAGGGTTTCTGATAACAAACCGGTTATTAACTCCCA
ACAAGGGATGATTTCAATTCATCATGCTCAAATTGACCCAAATTAAGTTACATGACAAATTCATCGCCCT
TTTCAACTCTTCTTGGCTCATCATCTGTTATTCTGTTCCTATTCTGTCTGCACCCTATACCCCTTTGCAT
ACTCTCTCGTCATTCCTTTCTTGGATAGTGTCTTCTTCTCCCCAGCTCTGCTACTTCTATGACTTGCGCC
CGCTGCTTTTCCGCTCGTTCCTCTCCTCTCTGACGTCTTCTTCTGCTTCTTTTCTCCTTCCTTTTTCCCT
TCTCAATCTTCCTCTTTTTCCCATTTCTGTCAATCATTCGAAGAAGAAGAAGAAGAAGACCCTCATTCAT
TTCATTTTTTTTTCTGTCGGTGTGTGCTGCTCGGTTAAGAGTGAGCTCTCTATTCCACGTCTTCTTCTTT
TTCTTCTTCGATTCGAATCAATCACTCCACCAAAACGCATTCGTTTTTGGGATTCACCCCGCGGTTCGCA
ATAGGTTTCTTTTTCAAATTATTAGCGTTATAAATAGAAAAATGGTGGAGTTTCAATAAAAATGATAATT
TACAAAGTGTATTTTGATTACATGTACTCAAAAAGGTTGAAATTTTTCATACCAGTTTTCCGGAAATCCA
TCTGATATCATTATCGTATTTTTCTTTTTAAAAATGTTTTCAAAAAAAAACAAAATATAGCTGGTTATTT
GGCACCCTCTAATTACCATTTTCCTGTCACACCACACTCTTTTCCTTCTTCCACTTCTTTCCGTTTTCAG
CCGCTTCCAACCAAACCGATATGAAAGCCGAGCAACAACGATCGATTCCACCCGGCTCGGCGACCTTCCC
GTCGCAGGTGAGACTCAGAAAACTAGAGAAACCGCTCAACTAACTCTTGATATCCGATTTCATTCTTTTC
TCTTTTCTTTTTGTTGAACTTTTCCATATTTCCAGATGCCACGGCCACCACCAAGCACCGAACAAGGAAT
CACAACGGAATCGGAGCTTGCGAAGAAAGCTCAAATCACTCCGAACGACGTTTTAGCACTTCCGGGAATC
ACTCAAGGTATCTTGCTCCCTTTGGATTTCAGTTTAAAACATAAATTTAGGATTCTTATGCTCCCCATCT
GCGAACATCTATAACATCGAGTTCACCAAGTTCCAAATCCGTGATCTGGACACTGAGCAAGTGCTTTTCG
AGATCGCCAAACCGGAGAACGATCAGGAGAATGATGAGTCGCCACAGGAGTCGGCAAGATACGTGCGTTA
TAGATTTGCTCCAAACTTTTTGAAACTCAAAACGGTCGGAGCAACTGTGGAATTCAAAGTAGGAGACATC
CCAATCCATCATTTCCGAATGATCGAACGTCACTTCTTCAAAGATCGCCTTCTGAAGTGTTTTGACTTTG
AATTCGGATTCTGTATTCCGAATTCACGAAACAACTGTGAACATATCTATGAGTTCCCTCAACTCTCTCA
ACAACTCAGTGAGTCATTATTCTAAAAAGTACAATTCAAAAGACTAATCTCTTTTTCAGTGGACGACATG
ATCAACAATCCAAACGAGACTCGTTCTGACAGCTTCTATTTCGTCGATAACAAACTCGTCATGCACAACA
AAGCCGACTACTCATATGATGCATAAATATTTAATACAAAAATGTTCTGGATAATTATTCTGTCGAATAG
AAAAAAAACTCCAAATGTGATTAAATTCCAATAATTCCTGTCTAGTTTGTTCCTTCCCCTTCCCCTTCTC
ATGTTCAATGCATTCCTAAGCTTTTCAGTTCCCCCCTTGTTTCTATATTTTTTCGCTGTCCTGTCACACT
CGCTAAAAACACTAATCACACGGAAATCTGTTTTCAATAAAAACTCCAACTTTAACTCATTTTCAATTTC
AACTGAAAGATTTTTTCATTAGAGAATGTCTAGAACTAGGCCCGGGCTACGTAATACGACTCACTTAAGC
CCGGGAGAACCTACAGCCTACGTTTAGTTATATAGGCAATATATGTTATTTCGTGAAACTTAACTTTAAA
GGCGTTCATTTTTTCGGTGTGTCTCGCCACGATAACCGGCATTTTGTTAATGTCCAAAGAAATGTTTTTC
AAAATATTCCTGTTTATTGTTTGTCATTTTTGCACTACAACTAATATTCAAACGTTACTATTACGTGGAC
GTCTAAATATGAGACTTTAAGCCATATCCTACGTGCATGGGTCTCGCCACGAGAATAATGAGTTACTGTA
ACTAGTGAGAATTTACGGACCGTGCTGATATGACGGAAATTGCATTATTTAGACGTCTCCGTAATAAAAC
TAGTCATAGCGAGATATTTCGCCATACCGTAACCTACGCATGTGTTCAGTATGTTTCTATTTGGTATTTT
TCAGAACTATAAAAATTATTGTTTATGACGTCAGACTTGACTAACGAAGACAACACGAAATACATTACCT
AATACTTGCTAAGATAGTTGTAATTGGAAAATGTAGTTCGCTCGGGTGAAGTTACATAATTAAATGTTAA
TAGATATGTAGACTAATTAATGATTACCTGATACTCCTAAAAGCATTTGTAACTCAACAAGAGTTGGTGT
TCTCAGATCATTTGCAATAGCAAACATTGCCAATTGGCTTGTTGCCATATTTGTCCAACCATCAATTACA
TTTTTTTCTTCTTCCTCTTCGTCTTCTTCACCGTTTTTTTCGCTGTCGTTTTCTTCCTCAAAATCATTAC
CTTCTTCAACTGGATTAGATTTTTTCTCCAGTAAACTTTCAATATTGAAAGCCATTTTTCAATAGTTTTT
ATTTAAAAGACTTTAAGAAAATGTAGAGTTGAGAAGTTGCCAATATATATGACGATTAGGAATTAGATTG
AGAATGAGAGCCTTTTCGGCTTCAGGTTTTGATTTATATTAGGAACCCGTGGGAAAGTTATGCGACAGGT
GAGCTCTGAGTCTCTCTCCACCAATACACTCTTTCTTCAACCGCCCATGCTTGTAATCATTCTATGACAA
ACACTGAAATTTGAGTATTTTTGTTGAGGCAAGGTAATTGAGATTATTAATGGAATTGAAATTAGATTCT
TTTGAGAAAATCAGAGAAAACCTTCCTAAGAAAATTCAGCTATATAGCTCGGCTACAGTAACCCCAAAAA
AAGTAATTAACAAATGGGAAAGTGAGCATTGAAAATATTGGAAAATTGTCAAAATAATAGTGTTTTTTCC
ACGATTTGTTATCGTTTATCGTGAGATTTTGAATTTTCGGTTCTTTGTTATCACTTTTTTCATAGAAATA
TGAATATTTTTGAGCACACAAGGCATTCTCCAGGAGAATTATGAAACTGTGGATTATTTTTGGGAACGGA
CAGTTGAAGGTTTTCGCAAATTTAAACAAGTCTAAAACTTTTTACTTTTATTAATATAGTAATGAACTGT
ATTTTTACATGAAATGATTACGTTAACGGGACTCCAACTCATAAATCAAAAACACATTTTAACAGACAAA
ATATTTTATTGTCTACATGTTTGCTGTTAACAAAATTTTATCAAATCAATTGTGTAAGCAGATTTTTTAT
TTTGAATTTTTGTCTTTAATTCAAGAACTAGAAACTTTCTTGATACAAATTTAAATAGTGCATTGTTCTA
GTTGAATTATCTACATTTTTCAAAATACCGCTAATCACTAATTATCGGTATGAATGTTCAAACTTTTGTA
TCTCTGATTACGGTTATCGTCCTAGTTCCAAATAACTAGATACATTTTCCAAAATCAAACATTTTTTTTT
GATGCATAAACAGTTATGAATCATCTTTATTGCAGACGTGATCATGCCATTTCACCCCATTTTTATTGGT
TTTCCAATGTTTATGGGAACAAAGAGCTTTTATTTATTTTCCTCTTTCTCTGATAATTTCATGAATAAGA
TTTGAATTTTTATTTTCATTGTATTCATATTTTCGAGTGTTCGGTAAGAATATCCTTTAAAAACATATTT
TGGAAATTCTGTTTTCAAAATTATTTTTAGCCTTGATTCAATTTTAGTTTAAAAATTGTATGCTACAGTA
TTTATTGCTACAGTACTCATTCTCAGGATTTAGTGCTCCAGTAATAATTGTGATAACTTTCACCACGCGT
AAAATATATTAAAAAAGTGTTGACCTTTGTCACGGTAAACGGCCAAAAAGCCACGTTTTTCAAGGTCAGC
ATACGTGGTGTTTTGTCAGGTTTCAAGTTTAGTTTATTCTATCGTTTTAGCTCCAAAATTGAAGCGAGAC
TTTCCTGTTTTTCGCAAGAATTGTTAGAGTTCTTATACTTTGAAGGTTTGTGTGATGCTTTTAAGGTTTT
AAATTTGACTTAACTGTTTTCCAAATCTGAATAAATAGGTCTTCAAAAGTTTTTTTCTTTTTTCGAAAAT
CCTTCTTTTTTCTCTCAATCAATTGAAATCAGCTTTCGATATTTGTGTACCTCAAAATTTGCGGATAATA
AACAACTGTCATCCTCAAAATTTCACAAAAATAATAATATTACATTTCTTGATTAATTTATCAATATTTT
CAGGTTAGAATGCAGTCGGATAATGTCGGTCGTGGCCGTGGAAGCCGTGGTGGTTCTCGTGGAGGTAGTG
GACGTGGTAGAGGACGTGGAGGATACGGAGACTCGTATCGTCCGGATTTAGAAACGAGAGAAACCCATGT
AACGTATCAAGGCAAGGTAAAGTATGAAGGAGGAGACCGTCATGATTTCAACTATGAGAAGACGCCAACT
GGAAGTTATCGTGGCTCGCATCGAGATGGTCAGGAAGGATCGAGAGGCAACCGCGGATCATTCAGAGGTG
GACGAGGAGGTTACGACAGAAGACGTGATGATGAAGAATCAAAAGCAGAAAATCGTTTTGGAGGGTACAA
TCGGGGAGCAAATGGCGGAAACTATCGCGGGAGAACTGGCGGGAGCGGCAGAGGTGGATCGACCCAAACC
ACTACCGTGGATCCTAAATATAATGGATTGATCTTGGAAAATTCAGCAGAGCCAAAGCTTAAAGGTGAGT
ATTATTTGAGTATTATTTTGTATTTAAATAGCGACTGATTTTTAAATTAATTTTTGATCTCGCACCTGTG
ATTTTTCGGGGAACGAACCGAAATAATTTCGATCTCGGGCGGGAAATTGTTTTTCGAGATTTAAAAAAAA
TCTTCCCACCAACAAAGAAATACCAATGCGGAGGCACATAACAAACAATTTTGAGAAATCAGTAATTTGA
TAAAATAGAAGACTGAATAGTTATGAAATCAATAAAAGCTAACGAAATCAACATATTTTCTTTTTTTAGC
ATATTTAAAAATTGTTTCATCTGATCAAAACATTGAACAAAGGGTGGTGCGCGCTCTCTCACATGGATAC
GGTAGATGAAAAGTGTGCGACTTCGCGTCAGGTGTGATCACAATCTTCTAGAATTTTCGCATTCCCAAAA
ACTTGAAATTTAGGCCTTTCTCTGCGTTTAGTTGATCGTTTCTTTCCCGTTCTTATTTTGAATTTTGATA
TCATTGCTTTTATTTTTTAAATAATAATTTGAACTATACTTTTTTCAGGACTTAACTCTGACATGAATCA
GAAGCAAGACTACAAGGACCATGATGCGGCCGCTGACTACAAGGATGACGATCCAAGACTTGCCCTGAAC
ATCTTCGGGCTTGAGCTCTCTGAGCGAACGATTTTCCGGCATGTTGTGCAAATGAAGCTCATCGATCGTC
AGCACAATAAGGAGTATATTCTTACAACAATGAGTGCCAGGTGAGTGTACTGTTCGTTTAAAATTTACAC
TTTTATTTCAGAGGACGTGGAAACCGTGCAACAAAGCAAAAAGATAACTTTATTCTTCTTGACATCCTAC
TCAAACAGTGGGCCGCGAAGAAGGGTCAGCAGAATCTTCCTGCATTCGCGTACGACGGTGCACAGTCTTT
ATTCACTTTGGAGGGAATCAGCTTGGTATGATTTCATTTTTTTTTCTTTCTTGTATTTGGGTTTATAGAT
GGTCGATATCAAGAAAGAAGATGCTCTCGAAATCCCGGAACTTTCCAATTTTCTGAAGGATTCCATCTCG
TTCCTCAGCGGCGATTTGGAGATCTCTTGTGAACCGGATCTCGAGAAACCGTCATTCGTTCAGACGGAGC
TTAACGAATGGAGTGATCCAAGATTCTACGCTTATTTGGATATTGTGACATCACAGAGTGCCATTAGAAG
GTATTATTAATTTCTTACTTATTGCTTTCCAAATGTATCTTCAGCGAAAGATATTTGTCGCAGTCGAAAG
GTCTCTATGTCCACACTCAAAGCTTGGAGGAGCTTCGCGTGAAATGGGCTGTTGCAGCAAAAGGAATCCA
CAAAGGATGCCGAATCGTCGGAGCAAACGGACCTCTTCCAATTCTAGAACTCGATCGTTAGTTTCATTCG
CGTTCATACCTTTGCAATTTTATATATTTGCAGCTCAATCGACTCAGTACTATGCTTCAATCCCACTCAG
TCAGATGTTGCAGTACGCATTTCCTCGTGATTTTCCGCCAAACCGTATCGTTAATCCAAATATGAAACTG
CAAAGAGCCGTGAAACTATTGTTGAAGGATTTAAAATGCAACCCATATTACGATGACAAACAGATTTGGG
CTACGAACACTATCACAGTGTCGGATGTTGACTACAACGCGCCGAAAGATCCAGAATTCAGACAAAAGTA
TCCAAATCTGAAATTCCCAATGCTTCCTGCAGTTCAATGCGGCACTGGACCACACAAGCGCCTCATGCCG
CTCGAATATTTGAAGGTTCTTCCTTATCAATCCATTGACCGCCGTGTACTCGAAGAGTTTGAGCTTACAG
TAAGTTTAAATTTTTCATATATGTCATCTTAATTCAACTTACAGCCACGAGCGAATGCCCCGAACGAACG
CTGGTCAACTCTTCAAAAACACTACGATCAATTTGGTTTCAACGATCAAGTCATGAAAGATTTTGGTGTC
CAAATCTGCAATGATCCTTTCAACAACGTCAGTGAGATCGACGGTGAAAGAGTCCTCGCGCCTAGTGTTG
CATATGCAGACCCGGTACACGTGGATGATGAGAAGCGTGACTGGAAAGCACAAGACAAAAAGTTTGTTAC
ACCTGCTACGATTGACCATTTGATGTTCGTTCTAGTAGCAGGTTATACTCGAACTTGGGATGCTGATTGC
GATGCAACCAAATTTGTCGCGAAAGCATTCATGCAGCGTTGCAAGGACAAAGGAATGCACATTGGCAGTT
ATAGCATGGATCAGCACAATGGCGAACGAGGCAGCGAAAATTTCCTTACTTCGGTCTTCAAAAACTTGGT
GACTCATCCAAACTACCGGGATTCGTCTTTCACTCCGTTCGTCTTGTTTATTTCCGATGACGTTCCTAAC
ATTCATGAGTGCCTCAAATTCGAAGAGCGTATGAGTGACATTCCAACGCAGCACGTACTTCTCAAAAATG
TCAAAAAGATGCGTGACAACATCGAAAAGAAGTCTCAAGGTGGAAGAAGAGCATATGATTTGACTCTTGA
CAATATTGTGATGAAAGCCAACATTAAATGCGGTGGACTTAACTACACAGCAGATATTCCAAGAGAGTTA
GTTGGGCGCACATCATACATTATTAAATTAATTTTTACAGTCTTGCGTGCTGGAATGAAGTTTCTACCTT
CGTAATTGGAATGGACGTTGCTCATCCTGACCGAAACGCTGCGAGAGAAGGAAATCCATCCACCGTCGGA
GTAAGTTATCAACATAGCCGTGTCGCTACAAATTTATTTTATAGCTGTCCTGCAATTCTGCTGAAAACCC
ATACTCGTTCATTGGAGACTTCTTATACACCGATCCTAGAAGAGAGGCGATCCAGGATGAAATTTTGCGA
AAATTCACTGACCAAAGCGTTCGAAACTTTGCCGAAATTCGAGGTTTCCCAAAGAAAGTAATCATCTTCC
GTGATGGTGTTTCATTCGGTGAAGAGACTGCGGCTCTGAAGGAGGTGGAAATCATTGAGCAAACCATTAA
GACAGCCGCTAAGTCCATGGGCCATTCTGATTATGCTCCAAAAGTATTAGCCATTGTTGTTAAAAAACGT
CACCACACTCGATTCTACGCCAAGGGAGGACATCACGGGAACATGCCGATCGTAAGTTCTTAAAACAATA
ATCTGTTAAAATTGTACGTCTTATTTTTCAGAATCCGCTTCCCGATACATCTGTTGGTGGTGATATTGCC
GAATATGGAAAAAGACAAATCTTCATCCAAGCTTTCCGGCCAGTGCAAGGTACTGCAAAGGTTCCATCAT
TCTTGGTTATTCGAGATGATGAGGAAGTTTCGGACGAACATGTTGCCAAAATGGTTTGCGCCGTATGCAG
TCTTCATCAGGTACAGACAACTGATTTCTTTCTAACACAAAGGAAAATTTTAGCTTGTTAACAGTCCAAC
ATCCATCCCAACTCCAGTTTACGTTGCTCATGAGCTCGCCAAGAGAGGAACCGGGCTTTACAAAGCTTAT
AGGTATAATGTGATTATTCAATGCAACTTAAAATTTTAATTTTTTCAGGTTCAAGAATGGCGAACTCTTT
GATGATTGGGAAACGCTCACCACTCAACTCTCCTATAGCACTCTCGATCGACTTTCAAAAGTTCGAGTTG
TTTAGGCGTGCAACTCTTTCCCTGTTGTTCCTACATTCCTCATGTCTCGAATATCCTGAGACTTAGTTCA
ATAGATAAATTCCTCCGCTCGTAATATTTTAACTGTTAAATTTTCCTCCCTTAAAGTCTCATCTTATTTT
TTCCCTTTTTCTTGCCTCCACCCTCTCTTCTCAAGCTCCTCCCATTCTTCGTTTGTTTTTGAATATAGAG
AAGCGCAGCCAGTATTTCTCTTGAATACAACACAACTTGCTCTTCTTTCCATTCAAATATAATTATCATT
TCTGGTGATATGTTGAACAATCGGTCTTCTCACATATGTTCACTGGAAGATTTCTTTTCATATGAAATTG
TGGAAAGAATATCCTACCTTTACCTTGTTCCACTGGTTAGTATAACTTCATTATATAAATGTCGTGTTGA
ATAATGTTGTTTTTATTTTTATCTTTGCATGAATTTTTGTGGCAGATTTTATTCAACGATGAAAAGTTGA
AACAGTGTATGCAAAAGATCTTTTGATTCGTGTGAAACATTTACCCCTGCCATACGGCCTGCGTAATCTA
ATTTTTTGGTGAAGGCTCAAGAAAATGAATTTGTTGCTCATAAAACATGATCCATAAAATGTTTTCATGA
CACATTTTTCGTTGACTCCTGGGGGGTATACAACTGCGAAACTCAGGAATTCATGAGTTTTCACGTGGCA
TTCATCTGGTTTTATTAATGACACATGATAATTAGTTATTTGTGTGCAGCCACTGAAAGAGCTTCATCTA
TCTGAAATACAACAGCTCGTCTACCGAATGAAATGACGCACCGAATGTGGAATAAAGCGATCGCGTCGAC
AGATCTGCCCACTAGTGAGTCGTATTATAAGTGCAAGTAAGATCAGTGTTTGTTTCGATATCAGTCTGTT
TCGTAACGGTCTTCTGTATAACTACAAAAAAGAATAAAAAACCGTATCACAACTGAGAAAAAAGACAAAA
CTTATTGAACAGTGTTCCTTTCAAAAAATTATTTTGTAAAAAATCGAGTTTTTCTCCAAAATAACGCACG
CAATCAAAAACAAGAAAACTAACGTGTTCTCCTGGGCGTGGAACTCCTTATCAAGATTACCATTATTGTC
TGTCAGAATTGATATTTCAATTATTTCATATCTAGACAAACCCGGGTGTCTTGCATTTATTAGTACTGTG
AGTTTACATACAAACGAGGCTTACTCAGATAACATAGAGTCACCTCTAATTAGCAAAAACCCATTTCTAA
TTAGCTATTTCGACCAGTTCTAAAGTCACCGTAATTAGAAATGGTTTTTGTAGCTTTTCTAATTAGAAAT
GACCCCGAGATAAGTGAAATATGGCATTTTCTGGGTTTTCTAGTAAGAAATGATCCCGCACGTAGTGATT
CCGCGTTACAAGCCAAATTCAAATTAAAAAAGTATATTACACAATTCAAGTTACATTATTTTCAGGAAAC
AATGGCGAAGAGCAAAGCAGAGATTCAAAAGGAGGAAAGAGACAACAGATATGAACGAAGACTTCTTGAA
AAGAGAAAGAGACATGAGGTGAGTAACCATGATAATAAATAATCAAGTAAGGGCTATAGATTTATAAATT
CTGGAGTTAACAGTTTCGAAAAAAAGTAGTTTTCATATGTGCGAAGGAATATCAAAAATAGGGGAATAGC
CTAAACGAGTGAGAAAATTAAATGTTTGTTATTTTTTCAAAAATGTCTGCAGGGCCGTTATCCTTTCAAA
TGCACTCTATCAAACATAGATCATATCCATCATATCTTATCCAGAATTTATATCATATCCAAGATTGAGA
GCGTTTCAAGGAAAATCTCAAACAACCATACAATTTTGTAGATCGACAACAAGGCCTCCACTTCTTCATC
GATGGCCTCTGCAGCACCTGCACCACCAAGTTTGTATTTTTCATATTAATATAAAGTGAGCCACGCATAG
TCGTTTTTAGGATTTTTGCCAGATCGATGTCGCGCAAACAGACTGTTTTTTTTTCTTTGAAAGCCGTGCG
TGACATGGGCCACGGATTGTAACGCCGCGCTGGATGGATAAAAATTTATTCAGTTTTTTAGCCTTTACAA
AATATGGTTCGACTACTTTCTTTATTTTTACATTTTTATAGGTGCTCATTGAGCTGAGATATTTTGGGTA
TAATCGGAAAATCGCTGATTTTGGTCATTTTTCTGCACTAAAGATTACACAAAAAGTTCAGTATTTAGAT
TCATTGTTGAAAATTGGGGATGATCTACAGATACATATCGCCGTGTTCAAAAACACACGTGCTGTGACGT
CGTGACTGGGGAAAACCCTGGCGTTACCCAACTTAATCGCCTTGCAGCACATCCCCCTTTCGCCAGCTGA
TTACCCTGTTATCCCTACAGTTGCGCAGCCTGAATGGCGAATGGCGCCTGATGCGGTATTTTCTCCTTAC
GCATCTGTGCGGTATTTCACACCGCATATGGTGCACTCTCAGTGCAATCTGCTCTGATGCCGCATAGTTA
AGCCAGCCCCGACACCCGCCAACACCCGCTGACGCGCCCTGACGGGCTTGTCTGCTCCCGGCATCCGCTT
ACAGACAAGCTGTGACCGTCTCCGGGAGCTGCATGTGTCAGAGGTTTTCACCGTCATCACCGAAACGCGC
GAGACGAAAGGGCCTCGTGATACGCCTATTTTTATAGGTTAATGTCATGATAATAATGGTTTCTTAGACG
TCAGGTGGCACTTTTCGGGGAAATGTGCGCGGAACCCCTATTTGTTTATTTTTCTAAATACATTCAAATA
TGTATCCGCTCATGAGACAATAACCCTGATAAATGCTTCAATAATATTGAAAAAGGAAGAGTATGAGTAT
TCAACATTTCCGTGTCGCCCTTATTCCCTTTTTTGCGGCATTTTGCCTTCCTGTTTTTGCTCACCCAGAA
ACGCTGGTGAAAGTAAAAGATGCTGAAGATCAGTTGGGTGCACGAGTGGGTTACATCGAACTGGATCTCA
ACAGCGGTAAGATCCTTGAGAGTTTTCGCCCCGAAGAACGTTTTCCAATGATGAGCACTTTTAAAGTTCT
GCTATGTGGCGCGGTATTATCCCGTATTGACGCCGGGCAAGAGCAACTCGGTCGCCGCATACACTATTCT
CAGAATGACTTGGTTGAGTACTCACCAGTCACAGAAAAGCATCTTACGGATGGCATGACAGTAAGAGAAT
TATGCAGTGCTGCCATAACCATGAGTGATAACACTGCGGCCAACTTACTTCTGACAACGATCGGAGGACC
GAAGGAGCTAACCGCTTTTTTGCACAACATGGGGGATCATGTAACTCGCCTTGATCGTTGGGAACCGGAG
CTGAATGAAGCCATACCAAACGACGAGCGTGACACCACGATGCCTGTAGCAATGGCAACAACGTTGCGCA
AACTATTAACTGGCGAACTACTTACTCTAGCTTCCCGGCAACAATTAATAGACTGGATGGAGGCGGATAA
AGTTGCAGGACCACTTCTGCGCTCGGCCCTTCCGGCTGGCTGGTTTATTGCTGATAAATCTGGAGCCGGT
GAGCGTGGGTCTCGCGGTATCATTGCAGCACTGGGGTCAGATGGTAAGCCCTCCCGTATCGTAGTTATCT
ACACGACGGGGAGTCAGGCAACTATGGATGAACGAAATAGACAGATCGCTGAGATAGGTGCCTCACTGAT
TAAGCATTGGTAACTGTCAGACCAAGTTTACTCATATATACTTTAGATTGATTTAAAACTTCATTTTTAA
TTTAAAAGGATCTAGGTGAAGATCCTTTTTGATAATCTCATGACCAAAATCCCTTAACGTGAGTTTTCGT
TCCACTGAGCGTCAGACCCCGTAGAAAAGATCAAAGGATCTTCTTGAGATCCTTTTTTTCTGCGCGTAAT
CTGCTGCTTGCAAACAAAAAAACCACCGCTACCAGCGGTGGTTTGTTTGCCGGATCAAGAGCTACCAACT
CTTTTTCCGAAGGTAACTGGCTTCAGCAGAGCGCAGATACCAAATACTGTTCTTCTAGTGTAGCCGTAGT
TAGGCCACCACTTCAAGAACTCTGTAGCACCGCCTACATACCTCGCTCTGCTAATCCTGTTACCAGTGGC
TGCTGCCAGTGGCGATAAGTCGTGTCTTACCGGGTTGGACTCAAGACGATAGTTACCGGATAAGGCGCAG
CGGTCGGGCTGAACGGGGGGTTCGTGCACACAGCCCAGCTTGGAGCGAACGACCTACACCGAACTGAGAT
ACCTACAGCGTGAGCTATGAGAAAGCGCCACGCTTCCCGAAGGGAGAAAGGCGGACAGGTATCCGGTAAG
CGGCAGGGTCGGAACAGGAGAGCGCACGAGGGAGCTTCCAGGGGGAAACGCCTGGTATCTTTATAGTCCT
GTCGGGTTTCGCCACCTCTGACTTGAGCGTCGATTTTTGTGATGCTCGTCAGGGGGGCGGAGCCTATGGA
AAAACGCCAGCAACGCGGCCTTTTTACGGTTCCTGGTCTTTTGCTGGCCTTTTGCTCACATGTTCTTTCC
TGCGTTATCCCCTGATTCTGTGGATAACCGTATTACCGCCTTTGAGTGAGCTGATACCTAGGGATAACAG
GGTAAT
Features (pLannotate 1.2.2; 14 found; start..end, strand, type, name):
   1114..1329    -  CDS            GSLG1_CAEEL (fragment): Experimental evidence at protein level: Swiss-Prot protein existence level 1. From Caenorhabditis elegans.
   2203..2220    -  misc_feature   P element 5' end (fragment): No description available
   2331..3173    +  CDS            unc-119: UN119_CAEEL - Experimental evidence at protein level: Swiss-Prot protein existence level 1. Myristoyl-binding protein that acts as a cargo adapter: specifically binds the myristoyl moiety of a subset of N-terminally myristoylated proteins and is required for their localization. Plays a key role in ciliary membrane localization of proteins. Required for the establishment or function of the nervous system. From Caenorhabditis elegans.
   4089..4325    -  CDS            ceh-19 (fragment): HM19_CAEEL - Also known as ceh16. Experimental evidence at transcript level: Swiss-Prot protein existence level 2. From Caenorhabditis elegans.
   6042..6059    -  3'UTR          cspA 3'UTR (fragment): cspA; 3'UTR of the E. coli cold shock protein cspA gene (Mitta et al., 1997)
   7175..7192    +  CDS            3xFLAG (fragment): three tandem FLAG® epitope tags, followed by an enterokinase cleavage site
   9499..9687    +  CDS            AGO6 (fragment): AGO6_ARATH - Experimental evidence at transcript level: Swiss-Prot protein existence level 2. Involved in transcriptional gene silencing (TGS). Component of the RISC complex that associate with the small interfering RNA (siRNA) pathway involved in direct cytosine methylation at endogenous DNA repeats. Required for the accumulation of specific siRNAs derived from transgene and heterochromatin-related endogenous loci. Involved in RNA-directed DNA methylation (RdDM) at specific endogenous loci. Probably not required for the accumulation of siRNAs derived from transgene inverted repeats that induc
  12527..12599   +  CDS            lacZα (fragment): LacZα fragment of β-galactosidase; lacZ fragment
  12612..12641   +  CDS            lacZα (fragment): LacZα fragment of β-galactosidase; lacZ fragment
  12647..12746   -  misc_feature   bom (fragment): basis of mobility region from pBR322
  12848..12883   -  CDS            rop (fragment): Rop protein, which maintains plasmids at low copy number; rop
  12978..13082   +  promoter       AmpR promoter: bla
  13083..13943   +  CDS            AmpR: β-lactamase; bla; confers resistance to ampicillin, carbenicillin, and related antibiotics
  14114..14702   +  rep_origin     ori: high-copy-number ColE1/pMB1/pBR322/pUC origin of replication
