[The description below was written by a language model from this plasmid's Addgene catalogue record and pLannotate feature annotations shown in this document.]
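Description:
pHIT246 is a 14.8 kb *C. elegans* transgene-targeting plasmid built on pCFJ151, the standard MosSCI (Mos1-mediated single-copy insertion) vector for the ttTi5605 locus on chromosome II. In bacteria it is maintained as a high-copy plasmid through a ColE1/pUC-type origin and selected with ampicillin via the bla gene and its promoter. According to the depositor, the pCFJ151 backbone was modified to carry two I-SceI sites. The annotated unc-119 coding sequence is the worm selection marker of this vector family: it rescues the movement defect of unc-119 mutants, allowing integrants to be recognised. Short matches to other *C. elegans* genes (a GSLG1 fragment, for example) probably reflect the genomic DNA carried in the vector, such as the homology arms that direct recombination at ttTi5605, although the table does not label the arms as such.

The payload, cloned between AflII and SgfI sites, is the csr-1 gene under its own promoter, with a 2xFLAG (M2) epitope fused to the N terminus of the protein. CSR-1 is an Argonaute protein. This explains why automated annotation picked up a partial match to a plant Argonaute (AGO6) within the insert and a short "3xFLAG" fragment at the tag position; the csr-1 coding region itself is not explicitly annotated. Small hits such as the cspA 3'UTR, P element end, rop, bom and lacZα fragments are likely backbone remnants or chance matches.

The construct is intended to produce single-copy, natively regulated expression of FLAG-tagged CSR-1 in worms. The tag permits antibody-based detection or purification of the protein, in work concerning small RNA pathways in meiotic chromosome pairing and silencing.
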