Addgene plasmid #204507: pHIT246
Purpose: csr-1 construct tagged with 2xFLAG for MosSCI integration at locus ttTi5605 on Chr II in nematode
Depositing lab: Yuji Kohara. Depositing organization: National Institute of Genetics. Publication: A small RNA system ensures accurate homologous pairing and unpaired silencing of meiotic chromosomes. Tabara H, Mitani S, Mochizuki M, Kohara Y, Nagata K. EMBO J. 2023 Jun 1;42(11):e105002. doi: 10.15252/embj.2020105002. Epub 2023 Apr 20. PubMed 37078421.
Backbone
  Vector backbone: pCFJ151
  Backbone manufacturer: Addgene #19330
  Vector type: Worm Expression
Growth in bacteria
  Bacterial resistance: Ampicillin, 100 μg/mL
  Growth temperature: 37°C
  Growth strain: DH5alpha
  Copy number: High Copy
Gene/Insert
  Gene/Insert name: 2xFLAG::csr-1 (C. elegans)
  Species: C. elegans (nematode)
  Entrez Gene: csr-1 (a.k.a. CELE_F20D12.1)
  Promoter: csr-1 (C. elegans)
  Tag / fusion protein: 2xFLAG (N terminal on insert)
  Cloning method: Restriction Enzyme; 5′ cloning site AflII (unknown if destroyed); 3′ cloning site SgfI (unknown if destroyed)
  Sequencing primers: 5′ pCFJ151_near_AflII (CGGGCTACGTAATACGACTCAC)
Terms and licenses: Academic/Nonprofit Terms; Industry Terms: Not Available to Industry
Depositor comments: 2xFLAG(M2) tag in this plasmid is DYKDHDAAADYKDDD; pCFJ151 (backborn) was modified to have two copies of I-SceI sites
How to cite: pHIT246 was a gift from Yuji Kohara (Addgene plasmid # 204507 ; http://n2t.net/addgene:204507 ; RRID:Addgene_204507)
